LOCUS       Exported 6199 bp ds-DNA circular SYN 12-MAY-2021
DEFINITION  Medium affinity yellow glutamate sensor.
ACCESSION   .
VERSION     .
KEYWORDS    pAAV.hSynapsin.SF-Venus-iGluSnFR.A184V
SOURCE      synthetic DNA construct
  ORGANISM  synthetic DNA construct
REFERENCE   1 (bases 1 to 6199)
  AUTHORS   Marvin JS, Scholl B, Wilson DE, Podgorski K, Kazemipour A, Muller
            JA, Schoch S, Quiroz FJU, Rebola N, Bao H, Little JP, Tkachuk AN,
            Cai E, Hantman AW, Wang SS, DePiero VJ, Borghuis BG, Chapman ER,
            Dietrich D, DiGregorio DA, Fitzpatrick D, Looger LL
  TITLE     Stability, affinity, and chromatic variants of the glutamate sensor
            iGluSnFR.
  JOURNAL   Nat Methods. 2018 Nov;15(11):936-939. doi:
            10.1038/s41592-018-0171-3. Epub 2018 Oct 30.
  PUBMED    30377363
REFERENCE   2 (bases 1 to 6199)
  AUTHORS   .
  TITLE     Direct Submission
  JOURNAL   Exported May 12, 2021 from SnapGene Server 1.1.58
            http://www.snapgene.com
FEATURES             Location/Qualifiers
     source          1..6199
                     /organism="synthetic DNA construct"
                     /mol_type="other DNA"
     repeat_region   55..184
                     /label=AAV2 ITR
     promoter        266..713
                     /label=hSyn promoter
                     /note="human synapsin I promoter; confers neuron-specific
                     expression (Kugler et al., 2003)"
     regulatory      742..751
                     /regulatory_class="other"
                     /note="vertebrate consensus sequence for strong initiation
                     of translation (Kozak, 1987)"
     sig_peptide     748..810
                     /product="leader sequence from mouse immunoglobulin kappa
                     light chain"
                     /label=Ig-kappa leader
     primer_bind     1776..1797
                     /label=EGFP-C
                     /note="EGFP, forward primer"
     primer_bind     complement(1900..1921)
                     /label=EGFP-N
                     /note="EGFP, reverse primer"
     CDS             2386..2415
                     /codon_start=1
                     /product="Myc (human c-Myc proto-oncogene) epitope tag"
                     /label=Myc
                     /translation="EQKLISEEDL"
     CDS             2419..2565
                     /codon_start=1
                     /product="transmembrane domain from platelet derived growth
                     factor receptor beta"
                     /label=PDGFR-beta TM domain
                     /translation="AVGQDTQEVIVVPHSLPFKVVVISAILALVVLTIISLIILIMLWQ
                     KKPR"
     misc_feature    2581..3169
                     /label=WPRE
                     /note="woodchuck hepatitis virus posttranscriptional
                     regulatory element"
     primer_bind     complement(2634..2654)
                     /label=WPRE-R
                     /note="WPRE, reverse primer"
     CDS             complement(3052..3063)
                     /codon_start=1
                     /product="Factor Xa recognition and cleavage site"
                     /label=Factor Xa site
                     /translation="IEGR"
     primer_bind     complement(3172..3188)
                     /label=KS primer
                     /note="common sequencing primer, one of multiple similar
                     variants"
     primer_bind     complement(3173..3189)
                     /label=pBluescriptKS
                     /note="For pBluescript vector"
     polyA_signal    3218..3339
                     /label=SV40 poly(A) signal
                     /note="SV40 polyadenylation signal"
     primer_bind     complement(3229..3248)
                     /label=EBV-rev
                     /note="SV40 polyA terminator, reverse primer"
     primer_bind     3283..3302
                     /label=SV40pA-R
                     /note="SV40 polyA, reverse primer"
     repeat_region   3501..3630
                     /label=AAV2 ITR
     rep_origin      complement(3844..4432)
                     /direction=LEFT
                     /label=ori
                     /note="high-copy-number ColE1/pMB1/pBR322/pUC origin of
                     replication"
     primer_bind     complement(3924..3943)
                     /label=pBR322ori-F
                     /note="pBR322 origin, forward primer"
     CDS             complement(4603..5463)
                     /codon_start=1
                     /gene="bla"
                     /product="beta-lactamase"
                     /label=AmpR
                     /note="confers resistance to ampicillin, carbenicillin, and
                     related antibiotics"
                     /translation="MSIQHFRVALIPFFAAFCLPVFAHPETLVKVKDAEDQLGARVGYI
                     ELDLNSGKILESFRPEERFPMMSTFKVLLCGAVLSRIDAGQEQLGRRIHYSQNDLVEYS
                     PVTEKHLTDGMTVRELCSAAITMSDNTAANLLLTTIGGPKELTAFLHNMGDHVTRLDRW
                     EPELNEAIPNDERDTTMPVAMATTLRKLLTGELLTLASRQQLIDWMEADKVAGPLLRSA
                     LPAGWFIADKSGAGERGSRGIIAALGPDGKPSRIVVIYTTGSQATMDERNRQIAEIGAS
                     LIKHW"
     primer_bind     5226..5245
                     /label=Amp-R
                     /note="Ampicillin resistance gene, reverse primer"
     promoter        complement(5464..5568)
                     /gene="bla"
                     /label=AmpR promoter
     rep_origin      complement(5594..6049)
                     /direction=LEFT
                     /label=f1 ori
                     /note="f1 bacteriophage origin of replication; arrow
                     indicates direction of (+) strand synthesis"
     primer_bind     complement(5731..5752)
                     /label=F1ori-F
                     /note="F1 origin, forward primer"
     primer_bind     5943..5962
                     /label=F1ori-R
                     /note="F1 origin, reverse primer"
     primer_bind     6171..6188
                     /label=L4440
                     /note="L4440 vector, forward primer"
ORIGIN
        1 gcgcccaata cgcaaaccgc ctctccccgc gcgttggccg attcattaat gcagctgcgc
       61 gctcgctcgc tcactgaggc cgcccgggca aagcccgggc gtcgggcgac ctttggtcgc
      121 ccggcctcag tgagcgagcg agcgcgcaga gagggagtgg ccaactccat cactaggggt
      181 tccttgtagt taatgattaa cccgccatgc tacttatcta cgtagccatg ctctaggaag
      241 atctctgcag agggccctgc gtatgagtgc aagtgggttt taggaccagg atgaggcggg
      301 gtgggggtgc ctacctgacg accgaccccg acccactgga caagcaccca acccccattc
      361 cccaaattgc gcatccccta tcagagaggg ggaggggaaa caggatgcgg cgaggcgcgt
      421 gcgcactgcc agcttcagca ccgcggacag tgccttcgcc cccgcctggc ggcgcgcgcc
      481 accgccgcct cagcactgaa ggcgcgctga cgtcactcgc tggtcccccg caaactcccc
      541 ttcccggcca ccttggtcgc gtccgcgccg ccgccggccc agccggaccg caccacgcga
      601 ggcgcgagat aggggggcac gggcgcgacc atctgcgctg cggcgccggc gactcagcgc
      661 tgcctcagtc tgcggtgggc agcggaggag tcgtgtcgtg cctgagagcg cagtcgaatt
      721 caagctgcta gcaaggatcc cgccaccatg gagacagaca cactcctgct atgggtactg
      781 ctgctctggg ttccaggttc cactggtgac agatctgccg caggcagcac gctggacaaa
      841 atcgccaaaa acggtgtgat tgtcgtcggt caccgtgaat cttcagtgcc tttctcttat
      901 tacgacaatc agcaaaaagt ggtgggttac tcgcaggatt actccaacgc cattgttgaa
      961 gcagtgaaaa agaaactcaa caaaccggac ttgcaggtaa aactgattcc gattacctca
     1021 caaaaccgta ttccactgct gcaaaacggc actttcgatt ttgaatgtgg ttctaccacc
     1081 aacaacgtcg aacgccaaaa acaggcggct ttctctgaca ctattttcgt ggtcggtacg
     1141 cgcctgttga ccaaaaaggg tggcgatatc aaagattttg ccaacctgaa agacaaagcc
     1201 gtagtcgtca cttccggcac tacctctgaa gttttgctca acaaactgaa tgaagagcaa
     1261 aaaatgaata tgcgcatcat cagcgccaaa gatcacggtg actctttccg caccctggaa
     1321 agcggtcgtg ccgttgcctt tatgatggat gacgtgctgc tggccggtga acgtgcgaaa
     1381 gcgaagaaac cagacaactg ggaaatcgtc ggcaagccgc agtctcagga ggcctacggt
     1441 tgtatgttgc gtaaagatga tccgcagttc aaaaagctga tggatgacac catcgctcag
     1501 gtgcagacct ccggtgaagc ggaaaaatgg tttgataagt ggttcaaaaa tccaattctg
     1561 gtgagccaca acgtctatat caccgccgac aagcagaaga acggcatcaa ggcgaacttc
     1621 aagatccgcc acaacgtgga ggacggcagc gtgcagctcg ccgaccacta ccagcagaac
     1681 acccccatcg gcgacggccc cgtgctgctg cccgacaacc actacctgag ctatcagtcc
     1741 gtgctgagca aagaccccaa cgagaagcgc gatcacatgg tcctgctgga gttcgtgacc
     1801 gccgccggga tcactctcgg catggacgag ctgtacaagg gcggtaccgg agggagcatg
     1861 agcaagggcg aggagctgtt caccggggtg gtgcccatcc tggtcgagct ggacggcgac
     1921 gtaaacggcc acaagttcag cgtgcgcggc gagggcgagg gcgatgccac caacggcaag
     1981 ctgaccctga agctcatctg caccaccggc aagctgcccg tgccctggcc caccctcgtg
     2041 accaccctgg gctacggcgt gcagtgcttc gcccgctacc ccgaccacat gaagcagcac
     2101 gacttcttca agtccgccat gcccgaaggc tacgtccagg agcgcaccat cagcttcaag
     2161 gacgacggca cctacaagac ccgcgccgag gtgaagttcg agggcgacac cctggtgaac
     2221 cgcatcgagc tgaagggcat cgacttcaag gaggacggca acatcctggg gcacaagctg
     2281 gagtacaact ttaacaaccc cctgaacatg aatttcgaac tgtcagacga aatgaaagca
     2341 ctgttcaaag aaccgaatga caaggcactg aaactgcagg tcgacgaaca aaaactcatc
     2401 tcagaagagg atctgaatgc tgtgggccag gacacgcagg aggtcatcgt ggtgccacac
     2461 tccttgccct ttaaggtggt ggtgatctca gccatcctgg ccctggtggt gctcaccatc
     2521 atctccctta tcatcctcat catgctttgg cagaagaagc cacgttagaa gcttatcgat
     2581 aatcaacctc tggattacaa aatttgtgaa agattgactg gtattcttaa ctatgttgct
     2641 ccttttacgc tatgtggata cgctgcttta atgcctttgt atcatgctat tgcttcccgt
     2701 atggctttca ttttctcctc cttgtataaa tcctggttgc tgtctcttta tgaggagttg
     2761 tggcccgttg tcaggcaacg tggcgtggtg tgcactgtgt ttgctgacgc aacccccact
     2821 ggttggggca ttgccaccac ctgtcagctc ctttccggga ctttcgcttt ccccctccct
     2881 attgccacgg cggaactcat cgccgcctgc cttgcccgct gctggacagg ggctcggctg
     2941 ttgggcactg acaattccgt ggtgttgtcg gggaaatcat cgtcctttcc ttggctgctc
     3001 gcctgtgttg ccacctggat tctgcgcggg acgtccttct gctacgtccc ttcggccctc
     3061 aatccagcgg accttccttc ccgcggcctg ctgccggctc tgcggcctct tccgcgtctt
     3121 cgccttcgcc ctcagacgag tcggatctcc ctttgggccg cctccccgca tcgataccgt
     3181 cgacctcgac ccgggcggcc gcttcgagca gacatgataa gatacattga tgagtttgga
     3241 caaaccacaa ctagaatgca gtgaaaaaaa tgctttattt gtgaaatttg tgatgctatt
     3301 gctttatttg taaccattat aagctgcaat aaacaagtta acaacaacaa ttgcattcat
     3361 tttatgtttc aggttcaggg ggagatgtgg gaggtttttt aaagcaagta aaacctctac
     3421 aaatgtggta aaatcgataa ggatcttcct agagcatggc tacgtagata agtagcatgg
     3481 cgggttaatc attaactaca aggaacccct agtgatggag ttggccactc cctctctgcg
     3541 cgctcgctcg ctcactgagg ccgggcgacc aaaggtcgcc cgacgcccgg gctttgcccg
     3601 ggcggcctca gtgagcgagc gagcgcgcag ctggcgtaat agcgaagagg cccgcaccga
     3661 tcgcccttcc caacagttgc gcagcctgmm ntggcgmmkg gcwykssccs kgcsgcctca
     3721 gtgagcgagc gagcgcgcag ctggcgtaat agcgaagagg cccgcaccga tcgcccttcc
     3781 caacagttga gcaaaaggcc agcaaaaggc caggaaccgt aaaaaggccg cgttgctggc
     3841 gtttttccat aggctccgcc cccctgacga gcatcacaaa aatcgacgct caagtcagag
     3901 gtggcgaaac ccgacaggac tataaagata ccaggcgttt ccccctggaa gctccctcgt
     3961 gcgctctcct gttccgaccc tgccgcttac cggatacctg tccgcctttc tcccttcggg
     4021 aagcgtggcg ctttctcata gctcacgctg taggtatctc agttcggtgt aggtcgttcg
     4081 ctccaagctg ggctgtgtgc acgaaccccc cgttcagccc gaccgctgcg ccttatccgg
     4141 taactatcgt cttgagtcca acccggtaag acacgactta tcgccactgg cagcagccac
     4201 tggtaacagg attagcagag cgaggtatgt aggcggtgct acagagttct tgaagtggtg
     4261 gcctaactac ggctacacta gaagaacagt atttggtatc tgcgctctgc tgaagccagt
     4321 taccttcgga aaaagagttg gtagctcttg atccggcaaa caaaccaccg ctggtagcgg
     4381 tggttttttt gtttgcaagc agcagattac gcgcagaaaa aaaggatctc aagaagatcc
     4441 tttgatcttt tctacggggt ctgacgctca gtggaacgaa aactcacgtt aagggatttt
     4501 ggtcatgaga ttatcaaaaa ggatcttcac ctagatcctt ttaaattaaa aatgaagttt
     4561 taaatcaatc taaagtatat atgagtaaac ttggtctgac agttaccaat gcttaatcag
     4621 tgaggcacct atctcagcga tctgtctatt tcgttcatcc atagttgcct gactccccgt
     4681 cgtgtagata actacgatac gggagggctt accatctggc cccagtgctg caatgatacc
     4741 gcgagaccca cgctcaccgg ctccagattt atcagcaata aaccagccag ccggaagggc
     4801 cgagcgcaga agtggtcctg caactttatc cgcctccatc cagtctatta attgttgccg
     4861 ggaagctaga gtaagtagtt cgccagttaa tagtttgcgc aacgttgttg ccattgctac
     4921 aggcatcgtg gtgtcacgct cgtcgtttgg tatggcttca ttcagctccg gttcccaacg
     4981 atcaaggcga gttacatgat cccccatgtt gtgcaaaaaa gcggttagct ccttcggtcc
     5041 tccgatcgtt gtcagaagta agttggccgc agtgttatca ctcatggtta tggcagcact
     5101 gcataattct cttactgtca tgccatccgt aagatgcttt tctgtgactg gtgagtactc
     5161 aaccaagtca ttctgagaat agtgtatgcg gcgaccgagt tgctcttgcc cggcgtcaat
     5221 acgggataat accgcgccac atagcagaac tttaaaagtg ctcatcattg gaaaacgttc
     5281 ttcggggcga aaactctcaa ggatcttacc gctgttgaga tccagttcga tgtaacccac
     5341 tcgtgcaccc aactgatctt cagcatcttt tactttcacc agcgtttctg ggtgagcaaa
     5401 aacaggaagg caaaatgccg caaaaaaggg aataagggcg acacggaaat gttgaatact
     5461 catactcttc ctttttcaat attattgaag catttatcag ggttattgtc tcatgagcgg
     5521 atacatattt gaatgtattt agaaaaataa acaaataggg gttccgcgca catttccccg
     5581 aaaagtgcca cctaaattgt aagcgttaat attttgttaa aattcgcgtt aaatttttgt
     5641 taaatcagct cattttttaa ccaataggcc gaaatcggca aaatccctta taaatcaaaa
     5701 gaatagaccg agatagggtt gagtgttgtt ccagtttgga acaagagtcc actattaaag
     5761 aacgtggact ccaacgtcaa aggnnnnnnn nnnnnnnnnn nnnnnnnnnn nnnnnnnnnn
     5821 nnnnnnnnnn nntnnnnnnn nnnnnnnnnn nnnnnnnnnn nnnnnnnnnn nnnnnnnnnn
     5881 nnnnnnnnnn nnnnnnnnnn nnnnnnnnnn nnnnnnnnnn nnnngnnnnn nnnnnnnnnn
     5941 nnnnnnnnnn nnnnnnnnnn nnnnnnnnnn nnnnnnnnnn nnnnnnnnnn nnnnnnnnnn
     6001 nnnnnnnnnn nnnnnnnnnn nnnnnnnnnn nnnnnnnnnn nnnnnnnnnc ccattcgcca
     6061 ttcaggctgc gcacatgttc tttcctgcgt tatcccctga ttctgtggat aaccgtatta
     6121 ccgcctttga gtgagctgat accgctcgcc gcagccgaac gaccgagcgc agcgagtcag
     6181 tgagcgagga agcggaaga
//
