[The description below was written by a language model from this plasmid's Addgene catalogue record and the feature table of its GenBank file.]
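Description:
pAAV.hSynapsin.SF-Venus-iGluSnFR.A184V is a 6.2 kb AAV transfer plasmid that encodes a yellow, medium-affinity variant of the genetically encoded glutamate sensor iGluSnFR for expression in neurons. It is maintained in E. coli through a high-copy ColE1/pUC-type origin and selected with ampicillin via the beta-lactamase gene. An f1 phage origin is also present in the backbone. The expression cassette sits between two AAV2 inverted terminal repeats, which are the cis elements needed for replication and packaging of the intervening DNA into recombinant AAV particles when helper functions are supplied in trans. The recorded growth strain is a recombination-deficient host of the kind commonly chosen to keep repeats such as ITRs stable.

Within the ITRs, the human synapsin I promoter drives neuron-specific transcription, followed by a Kozak consensus and the synthetic sensor open reading frame. The coding region begins with a mouse Ig-kappa leader peptide that routes the protein into the secretory pathway. It ends with a Myc epitope tag and the PDGFR-beta transmembrane domain, which anchors the sensor on the extracellular face of the plasma membrane so that it reports glutamate outside the cell. The sensor itself is not annotated as a discrete feature. According to the record, it combines a superfolder GFP scaffold carrying T203Y, F46L, T65G and S72A, which shift it to a Venus-like yellow colour, with the glutamate-binding protein GltI carrying A184V, the substitution that distinguishes this medium-affinity variant. A WPRE and an SV40 polyadenylation signal downstream enhance transcript stability and expression. The construct is used for optical imaging of glutamate release in neurons. The depositor notes that a newer sensor generation, iGluSnFR3, is now available.
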