Addgene plasmid #106178: pAAV.hSynapsin.SF-Venus-iGluSnFR.A184V
Purpose: Medium affinity yellow glutamate sensor ** A newer version of this sensor is available. Please see iGluSnFR3 plasmids at https://www.addgene.org/browse/article/28220233/ **
Depositing lab: Loren Looger. Depositing organization: HHMI, Janelia Research Campus. Publication: Stability, affinity, and chromatic variants of the glutamate sensor iGluSnFR. Marvin JS, Scholl B, Wilson DE, Podgorski K, Kazemipour A, Muller JA, Schoch S, Quiroz FJU, Rebola N, Bao H, Little JP, Tkachuk AN, Cai E, Hantman AW, Wang SS, DePiero VJ, Borghuis BG, Chapman ER, Dietrich D, DiGregorio DA, Fitzpatrick D, Looger LL. Nat Methods. 2018 Nov;15(11):936-939. doi: 10.1038/s41592-018-0171-3. Epub 2018 Oct 30. PubMed 30377363.
Backbone
  Vector backbone: pAAV.hSynapsin
  Backbone size w/o insert (bp): 4373
  Vector type: AAV
Growth in bacteria
  Bacterial resistance: Ampicillin, 100 μg/mL
  Growth temperature: 37°C
  Growth strain: NEB Stable
  Copy number: High Copy
Gene/Insert
  Gene/Insert name: SF-Venus-iGluSnFR.A184V
  Species: Synthetic
  Insert size (bp): 1821
  Mutation: SFGFP: T203Y, F46L, T65G, S72A GltI: A184V
  Promoter: hSynapsin
  Cloning method: Restriction Enzyme; 5′ cloning site unknown (unknown if destroyed); 3′ cloning site unknown (unknown if destroyed)
Terms and licenses: Academic/Nonprofit Terms; Industry Terms: Not Available to Industry
Depositor comments: ** A newer version of this sensor is available. Please see iGluSnFR3 plasmids at https://www.addgene.org/browse/article/28220233/ **
How to cite: pAAV.hSynapsin.SF-Venus-iGluSnFR.A184V was a gift from Loren Looger (Addgene plasmid # 106178 ; http://n2t.net/addgene:106178 ; RRID:Addgene_106178)
